Addgene plasmid #170294: LentiCRISPRv2bleo-Necl-5
Purpose: A knock-out vector for the mouse Necl-5
Depositing lab: Michiyuki Matsuda. Depositing organization: Kyoto University, Graduate School of Biostudies. Publication: Functional visualization of NK Cell-mediated killing of metastatic single tumor cells. Ichise H, Tsukamoto S, Hirashima T, Konishi Y, Oki C, Tsukiji S, Iwano S, Miyawaki A, Sumiyama K, Terai K, Matsuda M. Elife. 2022 Feb 3;11. pii: 76269. doi: 10.7554/eLife.76269. PubMed 35113018.
Backbone
  Vector backbone: LentiCRISPRv2puro
  Backbone manufacturer: https://www.addgene.org/52961/
  Modifications to backbone: A puromycin-resistant gene in lentiCRISPR v2 vector was replaced with a bleomycin-resistant gene.
  Vector type: Lentiviral, CRISPR
  Selectable markers: Zeocin
Growth in bacteria
  Bacterial resistance: Ampicillin, 100 μg/mL
  Growth temperature: 37°C
  Growth strain: NEB Stable
  Copy number: High Copy
Gene/Insert
  Gene/Insert name: A gRNA targeting the mouse Necl-5 gene.
  gRNA/shRNA sequence: Necl-5
  Cloning method: Restriction Enzyme; 5′ cloning site BsmBI (unknown if destroyed); 3′ cloning site BsmBI (unknown if destroyed)
  Sequencing primers: 5′ hU6-F
Terms and licenses: Academic/Nonprofit Terms; Industry Terms: Not Available to Industry
How to cite: LentiCRISPRv2bleo-Necl-5 was a gift from Michiyuki Matsuda (Addgene plasmid # 170294 ; http://n2t.net/addgene:170294 ; RRID:Addgene_170294)
