[The description below was written by a language model from this plasmid's Addgene catalogue record and pLannotate feature annotations shown in this document.]
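Description:
LentiCRISPRv2bleo-Necl-5 is an all-in-one lentiviral CRISPR/Cas9 knock-out vector targeting the mouse Necl-5 gene. It derives from lentiCRISPR v2, with the puromycin-resistance gene replaced by a bleomycin-resistance gene so that transduced mammalian cells can be selected with Zeocin. In bacteria the roughly 13.4 kb plasmid is maintained through a high-copy ColE1/pUC-type origin and an ampicillin-resistance (β-lactamase) gene, and an f1 origin is also present.

The transfer cassette is of the self-inactivating HIV-1 type. A CMV enhancer/promoter drives a truncated 5' LTR, followed by the Ψ packaging signal with a gag fragment, the Rev response element and a cPPT/CTS, and the cassette ends in a ΔU3 3' LTR with a downstream bGH polyadenylation signal. Within the LTRs, a human U6 RNA polymerase III promoter expresses the guide, which was cloned through BsmBI sites upstream of the S. pyogenes gRNA scaffold. The spacer sequence is not given in the record beyond its target name. A separate EF-1α core promoter drives S. pyogenes Cas9. In the annotated sequence the BleoR coding region follows an EMCV IRES, so nuclease and selection marker are translated from one transcript that is stabilised by a WPRE.

Outside the viral region, the backbone carries a second BleoR cassette under SV40 and EM7 promoters with an SV40 poly(A) signal. This cassette is not packaged into virus.

The construct is intended for making lentiviral particles that stably deliver Cas9 and the guide to disrupt Necl-5 in mouse cells. The associated publication concerns imaging of NK cell-mediated killing of metastatic tumour cells, but the record does not specify which cells were edited.
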