Features (pLannotate 1.2.2; 34 found; start..end, strand, type, name):
     31..83      -  misc_feature   bom (fragment): basis of mobility region from pBR322
    238..617     +  enhancer       CMV enhancer: human cytomegalovirus immediate early enhancer
    618..817     +  promoter       CMV promoter: human cytomegalovirus (CMV) immediate early promoter
    835..1015    +  LTR            5' LTR (truncated): truncated 5' long terminal repeat (LTR) from HIV-1
   1062..1187    +  misc_feature   HIV-1 Ψ: packaging signal of human immunodeficiency virus type 1
   1171..1534    +  CDS            HIV-1 gag (fragment): gag protein from human immunodeficiency virus 1; gag
   1680..1913    +  misc_feature   RRE: The Rev response element (RRE) of HIV-1 allows for Rev-dependent mRNA export from the nucleus to the cytoplasm.
   2290..2390    +  CDS            Rev (fragment): human immunodeficiency virus 1 (HIV-1) Rev protein; rev; enhances nuclear export of unspliced and incompletely spliced viral mRNAs
   2440..2557    +  misc_feature   cPPT/CTS: central polypurine tract and central termination sequence of HIV-1
   2608..2848    +  promoter       U6 promoter: RNA polymerase III promoter for human U6 snRNA
   2878..2953    +  misc_RNA       gRNA scaffold: guide RNA scaffold for the Streptococcus pyogenes CRISPR/Cas9 system
   2971..2989    +  CDS            small t antigen (fragment): SV40 (simian virus 40) small t antigen
   3015..3226    +  promoter       EF-1α core promoter: core promoter for human elongation factor EF-1α
   3251..7354    +  CDS            Cas9: Cas9 (Csn1) endonuclease from the Streptococcus pyogenes Type II CRISPR/Cas system generates RNA-guided double strand breaks in DNA
   7493..8063    +  misc_feature   IRES2: internal ribosome entry site (IRES) of the encephalomyocarditis virus (EMCV)
   8057..8431    +  CDS            BleoR: antibiotic-binding protein; Sh ble from Streptoalloteichus hindustanus; confers resistance to bleomycin, phleomycin, and Zeocin™
   8447..9035    +  misc_feature   WPRE: woodchuck hepatitis virus posttranscriptional regulatory element
   9086..9105    +  misc_feature   cPPT/CTS (fragment): central polypurine tract and central termination sequence of HIV-1
   9107..9340    +  LTR            3' LTR (ΔU3): self-inactivating 3' long terminal repeat (LTR) from HIV-1
   9372..9596    +  polyA_signal   bGH poly(A) signal: bovine growth hormone polyadenylation signal
   9600..9621    +  promoter       SV40 promoter (fragment): SV40 enhancer and early promoter
   9642..10070   +  rep_origin     f1 ori (sequence partly withheld): f1 bacteriophage origin of replication; arrow indicates direction of (+) strand synthesis
  10084..10413   +  promoter       SV40 promoter: SV40 enhancer and early promoter
  10461..10508   +  promoter       EM7 promoter: synthetic bacterial promoter&nbsp
  10527..10901   +  CDS            BleoR: antibiotic-binding protein; Sh ble from Streptoalloteichus hindustanus; confers resistance to bleomycin, phleomycin, and Zeocin™
  10911..11036   +  CDS            ble (fragment): BLE_KLEPN - Experimental evidence at protein level: Swiss-Prot protein existence level 1. Binding protein with a strong affinity to the bleomycin family of antibiotics. Binds to CL990; an antimitotic-antibiotic compound. From Klebsiella pneumoniae.
  11031..11152   +  polyA_signal   SV40 poly(A) signal: SV40 polyadenylation signal
  11223..11245   -  protein_bind   lac operator (fragment): The lac repressor binds to the lac operator to inhibit transcription in E. coli. This inhibition can be relieved by adding lactose or isopropyl-β-D-thiogalactopyranoside (IPTG). lac repressor encoded by lacI
  11249..11279   -  promoter       lac promoter: promoter for the E. coli lac operon
  11294..11315   -  protein_bind   CAP binding site: CAP binding activates transcription in the presence of cAMP. E. coli catabolite activator protein
  11328..11420   -  CDS            lacI (fragment): lac repressor; lacI; The lac repressor binds to the lac operator to inhibit transcription in E. coli. This inhibition can be relieved by adding lactose or isopropyl-β-D-thiogalactopyranoside (IPTG).
  11603..12191   -  rep_origin     ori: high-copy-number ColE1/pMB1/pBR322/pUC origin of replication
  12362..13222   -  CDS            AmpR: β-lactamase; bla; confers resistance to ampicillin, carbenicillin, and related antibiotics
  13223..13327   -  promoter       AmpR promoter: bla
>Addgene plasmid #170294 | LentiCRISPRv2bleo-Necl-5 | addgene full sequence | sequence record 334502 | Addgene NGS Result
GTCGACGGATCGGGAGATCTCCCGATCCCCTATGGTGCACTCTCAGTACAATCTGCTCTGATGCCGCATA
GTTAAGCCAGTATCTGCTCCCTGCTTGTGTGTTGGAGGTCGCTGAGTAGTGCGCGAGCAAAATTTAAGCT
ACAACAAGGCAAGGCTTGACCGACAATTGCATGAAGAATCTGCTTAGGGTTAGGCGTTTTGCGCTGCTTC
GCGATGTACGGGCCAGATATACGCGTTGACATTGATTATTGACTAGTTATTAATAGTAATCAATTACGGG
GTCATTAGTTCATAGCCCATATATGGAGTTCCGCGTTACATAACTTACGGTAAATGGCCCGCCTGGCTGA
CCGCCCAACGACCCCCGCCCATTGACGTCAATAATGACGTATGTTCCCATAGTAACGCCAATAGGGACTT
TCCATTGACGTCAATGGGTGGAGTATTTACGGTAAACTGCCCACTTGGCAGTACATCAAGTGTATCATAT
GCCAAGTACGCCCCCTATTGACGTCAATGACGGTAAATGGCCCGCCTGGCATTATGCCCAGTACATGACC
TTATGGGACTTTCCTACTTGGCAGTACATCTACGTATTAGTCATCGCTATTACCATGGTGATGCGGTTTT
GGCAGTACATCAATGGGCGTGGATAGCGGTTTGACTCACGGGGATTTCCAAGTCTCCACCCCATTGACGT
CAATGGGAGTTTGTTTTGGCACCAAAATCAACGGGACTTTCCAAAATGTCGTAACAACTCCGCCCCATTG
ACGCAAATGGGCGGTAGGCGTGTACGGTGGGAGGTCTATATAAGCAGCGCGTTTTGCCTGTACTGGGTCT
CTCTGGTTAGACCAGATCTGAGCCTGGGAGCTCTCTGGCTAACTAGGGAACCCACTGCTTAAGCCTCAAT
AAAGCTTGCCTTGAGTGCTTCAAGTAGTGTGTGCCCGTCTGTTGTGTGACTCTGGTAACTAGAGATCCCT
CAGACCCTTTTAGTCAGTGTGGAAAATCTCTAGCAGTGGCGCCCGAACAGGGACTTGAAAGCGAAAGGGA
AACCAGAGGAGCTCTCTCGACGCAGGACTCGGCTTGCTGAAGCGCGCACGGCAAGAGGCGAGGGGCGGCG
ACTGGTGAGTACGCCAAAAATTTTGACTAGCGGAGGCTAGAAGGAGAGAGATGGGTGCGAGAGCGTCAGT
ATTAAGCGGGGGAGAATTAGATCGCGATGGGAAAAAATTCGGTTAAGGCCAGGGGGAAAGAAAAAATATA
AATTAAAACATATAGTATGGGCAAGCAGGGAGCTAGAACGATTCGCAGTTAATCCTGGCCTGTTAGAAAC
ATCAGAAGGCTGTAGACAAATACTGGGACAGCTACAACCATCCCTTCAGACAGGATCAGAAGAACTTAGA
TCATTATATAATACAGTAGCAACCCTCTATTGTGTGCATCAAAGGATAGAGATAAAAGACACCAAGGAAG
CTTTAGACAAGATAGAGGAAGAGCAAAACAAAAGTAAGACCACCGCACAGCAAGCGGCCGCTGATCTTCA
GACCTGGAGGAGGAGATATGAGGGACAATTGGAGAAGTGAATTATATAAATATAAAGTAGTAAAAATTGA
ACCATTAGGAGTAGCACCCACCAAGGCAAAGAGAAGAGTGGTGCAGAGAGAAAAAAGAGCAGTGGGAATA
GGAGCTTTGTTCCTTGGGTTCTTGGGAGCAGCAGGAAGCACTATGGGCGCAGCGTCAATGACGCTGACGG
TACAGGCCAGACAATTATTGTCTGGTATAGTGCAGCAGCAGAACAATTTGCTGAGGGCTATTGAGGCGCA
ACAGCATCTGTTGCAACTCACAGTCTGGGGCATCAAGCAGCTCCAGGCAAGAATCCTGGCTGTGGAAAGA
TACCTAAAGGATCAACAGCTCCTGGGGATTTGGGGTTGCTCTGGAAAACTCATTTGCACCACTGCTGTGC
CTTGGAATGCTAGTTGGAGTAATAAATCTCTGGAACAGATTTGGAATCACACGACCTGGATGGAGTGGGA
CAGAGAAATTAACAATTACACAAGCTTAATACACTCCTTAATTGAAGAATCGCAAAACCAGCAAGAAAAG
AATGAACAAGAATTATTGGAATTAGATAAATGGGCAAGTTTGTGGAATTGGTTTAACATAACAAATTGGC
TGTGGTATATAAAATTATTCATAATGATAGTAGGAGGCTTGGTAGGTTTAAGAATAGTTTTTGCTGTACT
TTCTATAGTGAATAGAGTTAGGCAGGGATATTCACCATTATCGTTTCAGACCCACCTCCCAACCCCGAGG
GGACCCGACAGGCCCGAAGGAATAGAAGAAGAAGGTGGAGAGAGAGACAGAGACAGATCCATTCGATTAG
TGAACGGATCGGCACTGCGTGCGCCAATTCTGCAGACAAATGGCAGTATTCATCCACAATTTTAAAAGAA
AAGGGGGGATTGGGGGGTACAGTGCAGGGGAAAGAATAGTAGACATAATAGCAACAGACATACAAACTAA
AGAATTACAAAAACAAATTACAAAAATTCAAAATTTTCGGGTTTATTACAGGGACAGCAGAGATCCAGTT
TGGTTAATTAAGGTACCGAGGGCCTATTTCCCATGATTCCTTCATATTTGCATATACGATACAAGGCTGT
TAGAGAGATAATTAGAATTAATTTGACTGTAAACACAAAGATATTAGTACAAAATACGTGACGTAGAAAG
TAATAATTTCTTGGGTAGTTTGCAGTTTTAAAATTATGTTTTAAAATGGACTATCATATGCTTACCGTAA
CTTGAAAGTATTTCGATTTCTTGGCTTTATATATCTTGTGGAAAGGACGAAACACCGCTGGTGCCCTACA
ATTCGACGTTTTAGAGCTAGAAATAGCAAGTTAAAATAAGGCTAGTCCGTTATCAACTTGAAAAAGTGGC
ACCGAGTCGGTGCTTTTTTGAATTCGCTAGCTAGGTCTTGAAAGGAGTGGGAATTGGCTCCGGTGCCCGT
CAGTGGGCAGAGCGCACATCGCCCACAGTCCCCGAGAAGTTGGGGGGAGGGGTCGGCAATTGATCCGGTG
CCTAGAGAAGGTGGCGCGGGGTAAACTGGGAAAGTGATGTCGTGTACTGGCTCCGCCTTTTTCCCGAGGG
TGGGGGAGAACCGTATATAAGTGCAGTAGTCGCCGTGAACGTTCTTTTTCGCAACGGGTTTGCCGCCAGA
ACACAGGACCGGTTCTAGAGCGCTGCCACCATGGACAAGAAGTACAGCATCGGCCTGGACATCGGCACCA
ACTCTGTGGGCTGGGCCGTGATCACCGACGAGTACAAGGTGCCCAGCAAGAAATTCAAGGTGCTGGGCAA
CACCGACCGGCACAGCATCAAGAAGAACCTGATCGGAGCCCTGCTGTTCGACAGCGGCGAAACAGCCGAG
GCCACCCGGCTGAAGAGAACCGCCAGAAGAAGATACACCAGACGGAAGAACCGGATCTGCTATCTGCAAG
AGATCTTCAGCAACGAGATGGCCAAGGTGGACGACAGCTTCTTCCACAGACTGGAAGAGTCCTTCCTGGT
GGAAGAGGATAAGAAGCACGAGCGGCACCCCATCTTCGGCAACATCGTGGACGAGGTGGCCTACCACGAG
AAGTACCCCACCATCTACCACCTGAGAAAGAAACTGGTGGACAGCACCGACAAGGCCGACCTGCGGCTGA
TCTATCTGGCCCTGGCCCACATGATCAAGTTCCGGGGCCACTTCCTGATCGAGGGCGACCTGAACCCCGA
CAACAGCGACGTGGACAAGCTGTTCATCCAGCTGGTGCAGACCTACAACCAGCTGTTCGAGGAAAACCCC
ATCAACGCCAGCGGCGTGGACGCCAAGGCCATCCTGTCTGCCAGACTGAGCAAGAGCAGACGGCTGGAAA
ATCTGATCGCCCAGCTGCCCGGCGAGAAGAAGAATGGCCTGTTCGGAAACCTGATTGCCCTGAGCCTGGG
CCTGACCCCCAACTTCAAGAGCAACTTCGACCTGGCCGAGGATGCCAAACTGCAGCTGAGCAAGGACACC
TACGACGACGACCTGGACAACCTGCTGGCCCAGATCGGCGACCAGTACGCCGACCTGTTTCTGGCCGCCA
AGAACCTGTCCGACGCCATCCTGCTGAGCGACATCCTGAGAGTGAACACCGAGATCACCAAGGCCCCCCT
GAGCGCCTCTATGATCAAGAGATACGACGAGCACCACCAGGACCTGACCCTGCTGAAAGCTCTCGTGCGG
CAGCAGCTGCCTGAGAAGTACAAAGAGATTTTCTTCGACCAGAGCAAGAACGGCTACGCCGGCTACATTG
ACGGCGGAGCCAGCCAGGAAGAGTTCTACAAGTTCATCAAGCCCATCCTGGAAAAGATGGACGGCACCGA
GGAACTGCTCGTGAAGCTGAACAGAGAGGACCTGCTGCGGAAGCAGCGGACCTTCGACAACGGCAGCATC
CCCCACCAGATCCACCTGGGAGAGCTGCACGCCATTCTGCGGCGGCAGGAAGATTTTTACCCATTCCTGA
AGGACAACCGGGAAAAGATCGAGAAGATCCTGACCTTCCGCATCCCCTACTACGTGGGCCCTCTGGCCAG
GGGAAACAGCAGATTCGCCTGGATGACCAGAAAGAGCGAGGAAACCATCACCCCCTGGAACTTCGAGGAA
GTGGTGGACAAGGGCGCTTCCGCCCAGAGCTTCATCGAGCGGATGACCAACTTCGATAAGAACCTGCCCA
ACGAGAAGGTGCTGCCCAAGCACAGCCTGCTGTACGAGTACTTCACCGTGTATAACGAGCTGACCAAAGT
GAAATACGTGACCGAGGGAATGAGAAAGCCCGCCTTCCTGAGCGGCGAGCAGAAAAAGGCCATCGTGGAC
CTGCTGTTCAAGACCAACCGGAAAGTGACCGTGAAGCAGCTGAAAGAGGACTACTTCAAGAAAATCGAGT
GCTTCGACTCCGTGGAAATCTCCGGCGTGGAAGATCGGTTCAACGCCTCCCTGGGCACATACCACGATCT
GCTGAAAATTATCAAGGACAAGGACTTCCTGGACAATGAGGAAAACGAGGACATTCTGGAAGATATCGTG
CTGACCCTGACACTGTTTGAGGACAGAGAGATGATCGAGGAACGGCTGAAAACCTATGCCCACCTGTTCG
ACGACAAAGTGATGAAGCAGCTGAAGCGGCGGAGATACACCGGCTGGGGCAGGCTGAGCCGGAAGCTGAT
CAACGGCATCCGGGACAAGCAGTCCGGCAAGACAATCCTGGATTTCCTGAAGTCCGACGGCTTCGCCAAC
AGAAACTTCATGCAGCTGATCCACGACGACAGCCTGACCTTTAAAGAGGACATCCAGAAAGCCCAGGTGT
CCGGCCAGGGCGATAGCCTGCACGAGCACATTGCCAATCTGGCCGGCAGCCCCGCCATTAAGAAGGGCAT
CCTGCAGACAGTGAAGGTGGTGGACGAGCTCGTGAAAGTGATGGGCCGGCACAAGCCCGAGAACATCGTG
ATCGAAATGGCCAGAGAGAACCAGACCACCCAGAAGGGACAGAAGAACAGCCGCGAGAGAATGAAGCGGA
TCGAAGAGGGCATCAAAGAGCTGGGCAGCCAGATCCTGAAAGAACACCCCGTGGAAAACACCCAGCTGCA
GAACGAGAAGCTGTACCTGTACTACCTGCAGAATGGGCGGGATATGTACGTGGACCAGGAACTGGACATC
AACCGGCTGTCCGACTACGATGTGGACCATATCGTGCCTCAGAGCTTTCTGAAGGACGACTCCATCGACA
ACAAGGTGCTGACCAGAAGCGACAAGAACCGGGGCAAGAGCGACAACGTGCCCTCCGAAGAGGTCGTGAA
GAAGATGAAGAACTACTGGCGGCAGCTGCTGAACGCCAAGCTGATTACCCAGAGAAAGTTCGACAATCTG
ACCAAGGCCGAGAGAGGCGGCCTGAGCGAACTGGATAAGGCCGGCTTCATCAAGAGACAGCTGGTGGAAA
CCCGGCAGATCACAAAGCACGTGGCACAGATCCTGGACTCCCGGATGAACACTAAGTACGACGAGAATGA
CAAGCTGATCCGGGAAGTGAAAGTGATCACCCTGAAGTCCAAGCTGGTGTCCGATTTCCGGAAGGATTTC
CAGTTTTACAAAGTGCGCGAGATCAACAACTACCACCACGCCCACGACGCCTACCTGAACGCCGTCGTGG
GAACCGCCCTGATCAAAAAGTACCCTAAGCTGGAAAGCGAGTTCGTGTACGGCGACTACAAGGTGTACGA
CGTGCGGAAGATGATCGCCAAGAGCGAGCAGGAAATCGGCAAGGCTACCGCCAAGTACTTCTTCTACAGC
AACATCATGAACTTTTTCAAGACCGAGATTACCCTGGCCAACGGCGAGATCCGGAAGCGGCCTCTGATCG
AGACAAACGGCGAAACCGGGGAGATCGTGTGGGATAAGGGCCGGGATTTTGCCACCGTGCGGAAAGTGCT
GAGCATGCCCCAAGTGAATATCGTGAAAAAGACCGAGGTGCAGACAGGCGGCTTCAGCAAAGAGTCTATC
CTGCCCAAGAGGAACAGCGATAAGCTGATCGCCAGAAAGAAGGACTGGGACCCTAAGAAGTACGGCGGCT
TCGACAGCCCCACCGTGGCCTATTCTGTGCTGGTGGTGGCCAAAGTGGAAAAGGGCAAGTCCAAGAAACT
GAAGAGTGTGAAAGAGCTGCTGGGGATCACCATCATGGAAAGAAGCAGCTTCGAGAAGAATCCCATCGAC
TTTCTGGAAGCCAAGGGCTACAAAGAAGTGAAAAAGGACCTGATCATCAAGCTGCCTAAGTACTCCCTGT
TCGAGCTGGAAAACGGCCGGAAGAGAATGCTGGCCTCTGCCGGCGAACTGCAGAAGGGAAACGAACTGGC
CCTGCCCTCCAAATATGTGAACTTCCTGTACCTGGCCAGCCACTATGAGAAGCTGAAGGGCTCCCCCGAG
GATAATGAGCAGAAACAGCTGTTTGTGGAACAGCACAAGCACTACCTGGACGAGATCATCGAGCAGATCA
GCGAGTTCTCCAAGAGAGTGATCCTGGCCGACGCTAATCTGGACAAAGTGCTGTCCGCCTACAACAAGCA
CCGGGATAAGCCCATCAGAGAGCAGGCCGAGAATATCATCCACCTGTTTACCCTGACCAATCTGGGAGCC
CCTGCCGCCTTCAAGTACTTTGACACCACCATCGACCGGAAGAGGTACACCAGCACCAAAGAGGTGCTGG
ACGCCACCCTGATCCACCAGAGCATCACCGGCCTGTACGAGACACGGATCGACCTGTCTCAGCTGGGAGG
CGACAAGCGACCTGCCGCCACAAAGAAGGCTGGACAGGCTAAGAAGAAGAAAGATTACAAAGACGATGAC
GATAAGGGCTCTAGAGGATCCGTTAACTAACTTAAGCTAGCAACGGTTTCCCTCTAGCGGGATCAATTCC
GCCCCCCCCCCCTAACGTTACTGGCCGAAGCCGCTTGGAATAAGGCCGGTGTGCGTTTGTCTATATGTTA
TTTTCCACCATATTGCCGTCTTTTGGCAATGTGAGGGCCCGGAAACCTGGCCCTGTCTTCTTGACGAGCA
TTCCTAGGGGTCTTTCCCCTCTCGCCAAAGGAATGCAAGGTCTGTTGAATGTCGTGAAGGAAGCAGTTCC
TCTGGAAGCTTCTTGAAGACAAACAACGTCTGTAGCGACCCTTTGCAGGCAGCGGAACCCCCCACCTGGC
GACAGGTGCCTCTGCGGCCAAAAGCCACGTGTATAAGATACACCTGCAAAGGCGGCACAACCCCAGTGCC
ACGTTGTGAGTTGGATAGTTGTGGAAAGAGTCAAATGGCTCTCCTCAAGCGTATTCAACAAGGGGCTGAA
GGATGCCCAGAAGGTACCCCATTGTATGGGATCTGATCTGGGGCCTCGGTGCACATGCTTTACATGTGTT
TAGTCGAGGTTAAAAAAACGTCTAGGCCCCCCGAACCACGGGGACGTGGTTTTCCTTTGAAAAACACGAT
AATACCATGGCCAAGTTGACCAGTGCCGTTCCGGTGCTCACCGCGCGCGACGTCGCCGGAGCGGTCGAGT
TCTGGACCGACCGGCTCGGGTTCTCCCGGGACTTCGTGGAGGACGACTTCGCCGGTGTGGTCCGGGACGA
CGTGACCCTGTTCATCAGCGCGGTCCAGGACCAGGTGGTGCCGGACAACACCCTGGCCTGGGTGTGGGTG
CGCGGCCTGGACGAGCTGTACGCCGAGTGGTCGGAGGTCGTGTCCACGAACTTCCGGGACGCCTCCGGGC
CGGCCATGACCGAGATCGGCGAGCAGCCGTGGGGGCGGGAGTTCGCCCTGCGCGACCCGGCCGGCAACTG
CGTGCACTTCGTGGCCGAGGAGCAGGACTGAACGCGTTAAGTCGACAATCAACCTCTGGATTACAAAATT
TGTGAAAGATTGACTGGTATTCTTAACTATGTTGCTCCTTTTACGCTATGTGGATACGCTGCTTTAATGC
CTTTGTATCATGCTATTGCTTCCCGTATGGCTTTCATTTTCTCCTCCTTGTATAAATCCTGGTTGCTGTC
TCTTTATGAGGAGTTGTGGCCCGTTGTCAGGCAACGTGGCGTGGTGTGCACTGTGTTTGCTGACGCAACC
CCCACTGGTTGGGGCATTGCCACCACCTGTCAGCTCCTTTCCGGGACTTTCGCTTTCCCCCTCCCTATTG
CCACGGCGGAACTCATCGCCGCCTGCCTTGCCCGCTGCTGGACAGGGGCTCGGCTGTTGGGCACTGACAA
TTCCGTGGTGTTGTCGGGGAAATCATCGTCCTTTCCTTGGCTGCTCGCCTGTGTTGCCACCTGGATTCTG
CGCGGGACGTCCTTCTGCTACGTCCCTTCGGCCCTCAATCCAGCGGACCTTCCTTCCCGCGGCCTGCTGC
CGGCTCTGCGGCCTCTTCCGCGTCTTCGCCTTCGCCCTCAGACGAGTCGGATCTCCCTTTGGGCCGCCTC
CCCGCGTCGACTTTAAGACCAATGACTTACAAGGCAGCTGTAGATCTTAGCCACTTTTTAAAAGAAAAGG
GGGGACTGGAAGGGCTAATTCACTCCCAACGAAGACAAGATCTGCTTTTTGCTTGTACTGGGTCTCTCTG
GTTAGACCAGATCTGAGCCTGGGAGCTCTCTGGCTAACTAGGGAACCCACTGCTTAAGCCTCAATAAAGC
TTGCCTTGAGTGCTTCAAGTAGTGTGTGCCCGTCTGTTGTGTGACTCTGGTAACTAGAGATCCCTCAGAC
CCTTTTAGTCAGTGTGGAAAATCTCTAGCAGGGCCCGTTTAAACCCGCTGATCAGCCTCGACTGTGCCTT
CTAGTTGCCAGCCATCTGTTGTTTGCCCCTCCCCCGTGCCTTCCTTGACCCTGGAAGGTGCCACTCCCAC
TGTCCTTTCCTAATAAAATGAGGAAATTGCATCGCATTGTCTGAGTAGGTGTCATTCTATTCTGGGGGGT
GGGGTGGGGCAGGACAGCAAGGGGGAGGATTGGGAAGACAATAGCAGGCATGCTGGGGATGCGGTGGGCT
CTATGGCTTCTGAGGCGGAAAGAACCAGCTGGGGCTCTAGGGGGTATCCCC
[124 nt withheld, positions 9642-9765]
C
[91 nt withheld, positions 9767-9857]
A
[49 nt withheld, positions 9859-9907]
CCTTTGACGTTGGAGTCCACGTTCTTT
[37 nt withheld, positions 9935-9971]
ACCCTATCTCGGTCTATTCTTTTGATTTATAAGGGATTTTGCCGATTTCGGCCTATTGGTTAAAAAATGA
GCTGATTTAACAAAAATTTAACGCGAATTAATTCTGTGGAATGTGTGTCAGTTAGGGTGTGGAAAGTCCC
CAGGCTCCCCAGCAGGCAGAAGTATGCAAAGCATGCATCTCAATTAGTCAGCAACCAGGTGTGGAAAGTC
CCCAGGCTCCCCAGCAGGCAGAAGTATGCAAAGCATGCATCTCAATTAGTCAGCAACCATAGTCCCGCCC
CTAACTCCGCCCATCCCGCCCCTAACTCCGCCCAGTTCCGCCCATTCTCCGCCCCATGGCTGACTAATTT
TTTTTATTTATGCAGAGGCCGAGGCCGCCTCTGCCTCTGAGCTATTCCAGAAGTAGTGAGGAGGCTTTTT
TGGAGGCCTAGGCTTTTGCAAAAAGCTCCCGGGAGCTTGTATATCCATTTTCGGATCTGATCAGCACGTG
TTGACAATTAATCATCGGCATAGTATATCGGCATAGTATAATACGACAAGGTGAGGAACTAAACCATGGC
CAAGTTGACCAGTGCCGTTCCGGTGCTCACCGCGCGCGACGTCGCCGGAGCGGTCGAGTTCTGGACCGAC
CGGCTCGGGTTCTCCCGGGACTTCGTGGAGGACGACTTCGCCGGTGTGGTCCGGGACGACGTGACCCTGT
TCATCAGCGCGGTCCAGGACCAGGTGGTGCCGGACAACACCCTGGCCTGGGTGTGGGTGCGCGGCCTGGA
CGAGCTGTACGCCGAGTGGTCGGAGGTCGTGTCCACGAACTTCCGGGACGCCTCCGGGCCGGCCATGACC
GAGATCGGCGAGCAGCCGTGGGGGCGGGAGTTCGCCCTGCGCGACCCGGCCGGCAACTGCGTGCACTTCG
TGGCCGAGGAGCAGGACTGACACGTGCTACGAGATTTCGATTCCACCGCCGCCTTCTATGAAAGGTTGGG
CTTCGGAATCGTTTTCCGGGACGCCGGCTGGATGATCCTCCAGCGCGGGGATCTCATGCTGGAGTTCTTC
GCCCACCCCAACTTGTTTATTGCAGCTTATAATGGTTACAAATAAAGCAATAGCATCACAAATTTCACAA
ATAAAGCATTTTTTTCACTGCATTCTAGTTGTGGTTTGTCCAAACTCATCAATGTATCTTATCATGTCTG
TATACCGTCGACCTCTAGCTAGAGCTTGGCGTAATCATGGTCATAGCTGTTTCCTGTGTGAAATTGTTAT
CCGCTCACAATTCCACACAACATACGAGCCGGAAGCATAAAGTGTAAAGCCTGGGGTGCCTAATGAGTGA
GCTAACTCACATTAATTGCGTTGCGCTCACTGCCCGCTTTCCAGTCGGGAAACCTGTCGTGCCAGCTGCA
TTAATGAATCGGCCAACGCGCGGGGAGAGGCGGTTTGCGTATTGGGCGCTCTTCCGCTTCCTCGCTCACT
GACTCGCTGCGCTCGGTCGTTCGGCTGCGGCGAGCGGTATCAGCTCACTCAAAGGCGGTAATACGGTTAT
CCACAGAATCAGGGGATAACGCAGGAAAGAACATGTGAGCAAAAGGCCAGCAAAAGGCCAGGAACCGTAA
AAAGGCCGCGTTGCTGGCGTTTTTCCATAGGCTCCGCCCCCCTGACGAGCATCACAAAAATCGACGCTCA
AGTCAGAGGTGGCGAAACCCGACAGGACTATAAAGATACCAGGCGTTTCCCCCTGGAAGCTCCCTCGTGC
GCTCTCCTGTTCCGACCCTGCCGCTTACCGGATACCTGTCCGCCTTTCTCCCTTCGGGAAGCGTGGCGCT
TTCTCATAGCTCACGCTGTAGGTATCTCAGTTCGGTGTAGGTCGTTCGCTCCAAGCTGGGCTGTGTGCAC
GAACCCCCCGTTCAGCCCGACCGCTGCGCCTTATCCGGTAACTATCGTCTTGAGTCCAACCCGGTAAGAC
ACGACTTATCGCCACTGGCAGCAGCCACTGGTAACAGGATTAGCAGAGCGAGGTATGTAGGCGGTGCTAC
AGAGTTCTTGAAGTGGTGGCCTAACTACGGCTACACTAGAAGAACAGTATTTGGTATCTGCGCTCTGCTG
AAGCCAGTTACCTTCGGAAAAAGAGTTGGTAGCTCTTGATCCGGCAAACAAACCACCGCTGGTAGCGGTG
GTTTTTTTGTTTGCAAGCAGCAGATTACGCGCAGAAAAAAAGGATCTCAAGAAGATCCTTTGATCTTTTC
TACGGGGTCTGACGCTCAGTGGAACGAAAACTCACGTTAAGGGATTTTGGTCATGAGATTATCAAAAAGG
ATCTTCACCTAGATCCTTTTAAATTAAAAATGAAGTTTTAAATCAATCTAAAGTATATATGAGTAAACTT
GGTCTGACAGTTACCAATGCTTAATCAGTGAGGCACCTATCTCAGCGATCTGTCTATTTCGTTCATCCAT
AGTTGCCTGACTCCCCGTCGTGTAGATAACTACGATACGGGAGGGCTTACCATCTGGCCCCAGTGCTGCA
ATGATACCGCGAGACCCACGCTCACCGGCTCCAGATTTATCAGCAATAAACCAGCCAGCCGGAAGGGCCG
AGCGCAGAAGTGGTCCTGCAACTTTATCCGCCTCCATCCAGTCTATTAATTGTTGCCGGGAAGCTAGAGT
AAGTAGTTCGCCAGTTAATAGTTTGCGCAACGTTGTTGCCATTGCTACAGGCATCGTGGTGTCACGCTCG
TCGTTTGGTATGGCTTCATTCAGCTCCGGTTCCCAACGATCAAGGCGAGTTACATGATCCCCCATGTTGT
GCAAAAAAGCGGTTAGCTCCTTCGGTCCTCCGATCGTTGTCAGAAGTAAGTTGGCCGCAGTGTTATCACT
CATGGTTATGGCAGCACTGCATAATTCTCTTACTGTCATGCCATCCGTAAGATGCTTTTCTGTGACTGGT
GAGTACTCAACCAAGTCATTCTGAGAATAGTGTATGCGGCGACCGAGTTGCTCTTGCCCGGCGTCAATAC
GGGATAATACCGCGCCACATAGCAGAACTTTAAAAGTGCTCATCATTGGAAAACGTTCTTCGGGGCGAAA
ACTCTCAAGGATCTTACCGCTGTTGAGATCCAGTTCGATGTAACCCACTCGTGCACCCAACTGATCTTCA
GCATCTTTTACTTTCACCAGCGTTTCTGGGTGAGCAAAAACAGGAAGGCAAAATGCCGCAAAAAAGGGAA
TAAGGGCGACACGGAAATGTTGAATACTCATACTCTTCCTTTTTCAATATTATTGAAGCATTTATCAGGG
TTATTGTCTCATGAGCGGATACATATTTGAATGTATTTAGAAAAATAAACAAATAGGGGTTCCGCGCACA
TTTCCCCGAAAAGTGCCACCTGAC
